>Addgene plasmid #184898 | pMRX-IP-GFP-LC3-mRuby3 | addgene full sequence | sequence record 364105 | Addgene Partial NGS Result
CATGTCCAACATTACCGCCATGTTGACATTGATTATTGACTAGTTATTAATAGTAATCAATTACGGGGTC
ATTAGTTCATAGCCCATATATGGAGTTCCGCGTTACATAACTTACGGTAAATGGCCCGCCTGGCTGACCG
CCCAACGACCCCCGCCCATTGACGTCAATAATGACGTATGTTCCCATAGTAACGCCAATAGGGACTTTCC
ATTGACGTCAATGGGTGGAGTATTTACGGTAAACTGCCCACTTGGCAGTACATCAAGTGTATCATATGCC
AAGTACGCCCCCTATTGACGTCAATGACGGTAAATGGCCCGCCTGGCATTATGCCCAGTACATGACCTTA
TGGGACTTTCCTACTTGGCAGTACATCTACGTATTAGTCATCGCTATTACCATGCTAGAGAACCATCAGA
TGTTTCCAGGGTGCCCCAAGGACCTGAAATGACCCTGTGCCTTATTTGAACTAACCAATCAGTTCGCTTC
TCGCTTCTGTTCGCGCGCTTCTGCTCCCCGAGCTCAATAAAAGAGCCCACAACCCCTCACTCGGCGCGCC
AGTCCTCCGATTGACTGAGTCGCCCGGGTACCCGTGTATCCAATAAACCCTCTTGCAGTTGCATCCGACT
TGTGGTCTCGCTGTTCCTTGGGAGGGTCTCCTCTGAGTGATTGACTACCCGTCAGCGGGGGTCTTTCATT
TGGGGGCTCGTCCGGGATCGGGAGACCCCTGCCCAGGGACCACCGACCCACCACCGGGAGGTAAGCTGGC
CAGCAACTTATCTGTGTCTGTCCGATTGTCTAGTGTCTATGACTGATTTTATGCGCCTGCGTCGGTACTA
GTTAGCTAACTAGCTCTGTATCTGGCGGACCCGTGGTGGAACTGACGAGTTCGGAACACCCGGCCGCAAC
CCTGGGAGACGTCCCAGGGACTTCGGGGGCCGTTTTTGTGGCCCGACCTGAGTCCAAAAATCCCGATCGT
TTTGGACTCTTTGGTGCACCCCCCTTAGAGGAGGGATATGTGGTTCTGGTAGGAGACGAGAACCTAAAAC
AGTTCCCGCCTCCGTCTGAATTTTTGCTTTCGGTTTGGGACCGAAGCCGCGCCGCGCGTCTTGTCTGCTG
CAGCATCGTTCTGTGTTGTCTCTGTCTGACTGTGTTTCTGTATTTGTCTGAAAATATGGGCCCGGGCCAG
ACTGTTACCACTCCCTTAAGTTTGACCTTAGGTCACTGGAAAGATGTCGAGCGGATCGCTCACAACCAGT
CGGTAGATGTCAAGAAGAGACGTTGGGTTACCTTCTGCTCTGCAGAATGGCCAACCTTTAACGTCGGATG
GCCGCGAGACGGCACCTTTAACCGAGACCTCATCACCCAGGTTAAGATCAAGGTCTTTTCACCTGGCCCG
CATGGACACCCAGACCAGGTCCCCTACATCGTGACCTGGGAAGCCTTGGCTTTTGACCCCCCTCCCTGGG
TCAAGCCCTTTGTACACCCTAAGCCTCCGCCTCCTCTTCCTCCATCCGCCCCGTCTCTCCCCCTTGAACC
TCCTCGTTCGACCCCGCCTCGATCCTCCCTTTATCCAGCCCTCACTCCTTCTCTAGGCGCCCCCATATGG
CCATATGAGATCTTATATGGGGCACCCCCGCCCCTTGTAAACTTCCCTGACCCTGACATGACAAGAGTTA
CTAACAGCCCCTCTCTCCAAGCTCACTTACAGGCTCTCTACTTAGTCCAGCACGAAGTCTGGAGACCTCT
GGCGGCAGCCTACCAAGAACAACTGGACCGACCGGTGGTACCTCACCCTTACCGAGTCGGCGACACAGTG
TGGGTCCGCCGACACCAGACTAAGAACCTAGAACCTCGCTGGAAAGGACCTTACACAGTCCTGCTGACCA
CCCCCACCGCCCTCAAAGTAGACGGCATCGCAGCTTGGATACACGCCGCCCACGTGAAGGCTGCCGACCC
CGGGGGTGGACCATCCTCTAGACTGCCGGATCTGCCATCGATATAAAGCTTGCCACCATGGTGAGCAAGG
GCGAGGAGCTGTTCACCGGGGTGGTGCCCATCCTGGTCGAGCTGGACGGCGACGTAAACGGCCACAAGTT
CAGCGTGTCCGGCGAGGGCGAGGGCGATGCCACCTACGGCAAGCTGACCCTGAAGTTCATCTGCACCACC
GGCAAGCTGCCCGTGCCCTGGCCCACCCTCGTGACCACCCTGACCTACGGCGTGCAGTGCTTCAGCCGCT
ACCCCGACCACATGAAGCAGCACGACTTCTTCAAGTCCGCCATGCCCGAAGGCTACGTCCAGGAGCGCAC
CATCTTCTTCAAGGACGACGGCAACTACAAGACCCGCGCCGAGGTGAAGTTCGAGGGCGACACCCTGGTG
AACCGCATCGAGCTGAAGGGCATCGACTTCAAGGAGGACGGCAACATCCTGGGGCACAAGCTGGAGTACA
ACTACAACAGCCACAACGTCTATATCATGGCCGACAAGCAGAAGAACGGCATCAAGGTGAACTTCAAGAT
CCGCCACAACATCGAGGACGGCAGCGTGCAGCTCGCCGACCACTACCAGCAGAACACCCCCATCGGCGAC
GGCCCCGTGCTGCTGCCCGACAACCACTACCTGAGCACCCAGTCCGCCCTGAGCAAAGACCCCAACGAGA
AGCGCGATCACATGGTCCTGCTGGAGTTCGTGACCGCCGCCGGGATCACTCTCGGCATGGACGAGCTGTA
CAAGGGTTCAGGCTCGGGATCCGGGAACTCGGGTCCGTCCGAGAAGACCTTCAAACAGCGCCGGAGCTTC
GAACAAAGAGTGGAAGATGTCCGGCTCATCCGGGAGCAGCACCCCACCAAGATCCCAGTGATTATAGAGC
GATACAAGGGTGAGAAGCAGCTGCCCGTCCTGGACAAGACCAAGTTCCTTGTACCTGATCACGTGAATAT
GAGCGAACTCATCAAGATAATTAGAAGGCGCCTGCAGCTCAATGCTAACCAAGCCTTCTTCCTCCTGGTG
AATGGGCACAGCATGGTGAGTGTGTCCACACCCATCTCTGAAGTGTACGAGAGCGAGAGAGATGAAGACG
GCTTCCTGTACATGGTCTATGCCTCCCAGGAGACGTTCGGGATGGTGAATTCAAAGGGCGAGGAGCTCAT
CAAGGAGAACATGCGGATGAAAGTCGTCATGGAAGGCTCTGTCAATGGGCACCAGTTCAAGTGTACCGGA
GAAGGGGAAGGGCGTCCCTATGAAGGCGTACAAACCATGCGCATCAAAGTGATAGAGGGCGGGCCACTCC
CTTTTGCCTTCGACATTCTGGCTACCTCCTTCATGTATGGCAGTCGGACATTCATCAAGTATCCCGCAGA
CATTCCGGACTTCTTCAAACAGTCCTTTCCAGAAGGCTTTACATGGGAGAGGGTGACTAGGTACGAAGAT
GGCGGAGTGGTTACTGTGACTCAGGACACGTCATTGGAGGACGGAGAGCTGGTGTACAATGTGAAAGTAC
GCGGAGTGAACTTTCCCAGCAATGGTCCTGTTATGCAGAAGAAAACCAAGGGTTGGGAACCCAATACGGA
GATGATGTATCCAGCTGATGGTGGCCTGAGGGGATACACAGACATAGCCCTGAAAGTCGATGGAGGTGGC
CATCTGCACTGCAACTTTGTGACCACCTACAGAAGCAAGAAAACTGTGGGGAACATTAAGATGCCTGGAG
TGCATGCAGTCGATCACAGACTTGAGAGAATCGAGGAGTCTGATAACGAGACATACGTGGTACAACGAGA
AGTTGCCGTTGCGAAGTACAGCAATCTGGGCGGGGGCATGGACGAGCTGTACAAGTAATGAGAATTCGAC
AGCACTGTGACAGACATACAGCCACTTCCAACTAAAGCAAGCCTCTGCTCCCTGCTACCTGCATGGAGCC
CACTGTGACACTCAGACCATCCCCGGTCACTCACTCACTCGTGTCTGAGAATCTCAGTGAGAGCTGCCTC
TGTCACGGACGGAAGCCAACACAGCCACCTCTCGACCTGGCTCCCCACAGCACCCACCCTCCCTGCATGC
AGCTGTCCCTGCTAACCCCCAATGTTATGTTACACTGTGTAAGTCCCCACTGCTGCCGTGTGTGGGTTGT
GTACGTCGTCATGTCCCTGGGGTCTCGAGAGCGGCCGCTACGTAAATTCCGCCCCCCCCCCTAACGTTAC
TGGCCGAAGCCGCTTGGAATAAGGCCGGTGTGCGTTTGTCTATATGTTATTTTCCACCATATTGCCGTCT
TTTGGCAATGTGAGGGCCCGGAAACCTGGCCCTGTCTTCTTGACGAGCATTCCTAGGGGTCTTTCCCCTC
TCGCCAAAGGAATGCAAGGTCTGTTGAATGTCGTGAAGGAAGCAGTTCCTCTGGAAGTTTCTTGAAGACA
AACAACGTCTGTAGCGACCCTTTGCAGGCAGCGGAACCCCCCACCTGGCGACAGGTGCCTCTGCGGCCAA
AAGCCACGTGTATAAGATACACCTGCAAAGGCGGCACAACCCCAGTGCCACGTTGTGAGTTGGATAGTTG
TGGAAAGAGTCAAATGGCTCTCCTCAAGCGTATTCAACAAGGGGCTGAAGGATGCCCAGAAGGTACCCCA
TTGTATGGGATCTGATCTGGGGCCTCGGTGCACATGCTTTACATGTGTTTAGTCGAGGTTAAAAAAACGT
CTAGGCCCCCCGAACCACGGGGACGTGGTTTTCCTTTGAAAAACACGATGATAATATGGCCACAACCGTC
GACATGACCGAGTACAAGCCCACGGTGCGCCTCGCCACCCGCGACGACGTCCCCCGGGCCGTACGCACCC
TCGCCGCCGCGTTCGCCGACTACCCCGCCACGCGCCACACCGTCGACCCGGACCGCCACATCGAGCGGGT
CACCGAGCTGCAAGAACTCTTCCTCACGCGCGTCGGGCTCGACATCGGCAAGGTGTGGGTCGCGGACGAC
GGCGCCGCGGTGGCGGTCTGGACCACGCCGGAGAGCGTCGAAGCGGGGGCGGTGTTCGCCGAGATCGGCC
CGCGCATGGCCGAGTTGAGCGGTTCCCGGCTGGCCGCGCAGCAACAGATGGAAGGCCTCCTGGCGCCGCA
CCGGCCCAAGGAGCCCGCGTGGTTCCTGGCCACCGTCGGCGTCTCGCCCGACCACCAGGGCAAGGGTCTG
GGCAGCGCCGTCGTGCTCCCCGGAGTGGAGGCGGCCGAGCGCGCCGGGGTGCCCGCCTTCCTGGAGACCT
CCGCGCCCCGCAACCTCCCCTTCTACGAGCGGCTCGGCTTCACCGTCACCGCCGACGTCGAGGTGCCCGA
AGGACCGCGCACCTGGTGCATGACCCGCAAGCCCGGTGCCTGAGTCGACCGCCCGCCCCACGACCCGCAG
CGCCCGACCGAAAGGAGCGCACGACCCCATGGCTCGACGATAAAATAAAAGATTTTATTTAGTCTCCAGA
AAAAGGGGGGAATGAAAGACCCCACCTGTAGGTTTGGCAAGCTAGCTTAAGTAACGCCATTTTGCAAGGC
ATGGAAAAATACATAACTGAGAATAGAGAAGTTCAGATCAAGGTCAGGAACAGATGGAACAGCTGAATAT
GGGCCAAACAGGATATCTGTGGTAAGCAGTTCCTGCCCCGGCTCAGGGCCAAGAACAGATGGAACAGCTG
AATATGGGCCAAACAGGATATCTGTGGTAAGCAGTTCCTGCCCCGGCTCAGGGCCAAGAACAGATGGTCC
CCAGATGCGGTCCAGCCCTCAGCAGTTTCTAGAGAACCATCAGATGTTTCCAGGGTGCCCCAAGGACCTG
AAATGACCCTGTGCCTTATTTGAACTAACCAATCAGTTCGCTTCTCGCTTCTGTTCGCGCGCTTCTGCTC
CCCGAGCTCAATAAAAGAGCCCACAACCCCTCACTCGGGGCGCCAGTCCTCCGATTGACTGAGTCGCCCG
GGTACCCGTGTATCCAATAAACCCTCTTGCAGTTGCATCCGACTTGTGGTCTCGCTGTTCCTTGGGAGGG
TCTCCTCTGAGTGATTGACTACCCGTCAGCGGGGGTCTTTCACATGCAGCATGTATCAAAATTAATTTGG
TTTTTTTTCTTAAGTATTTACATTAAATGGCCATAGTTGCATTAATGAATCGGCCAACGCGCGGGGAGAG
GCGGTTTGCGTATTGGGCGCTCTTCCGCTTCCTCGCTCACTGACTCGCTGCGCTCGGTCGTTCGGCTGCG
GCGAGCGGTATCAGCTCACTCAAAGGCGGTAATACGGTTATCCACAGAATCAGGGGATAACGCAGGAAAG
AACATGTGAGCAAAAGGCCAGCAAAAGGCCAGGAACCGTAAAAAGGCCGCGTTGCTGGCGTTTTTCCATA
GGCTCCGCCCCCCTGACGAGCATCACAAAAATCGACGCTCAAGTCAGAGGTGGCGAAACCCGACAGGACT
ATAAAGATACCAGGCGTTTCCCCCTGGAAGCTCCCTCGTGCGCTCTCCTGTTCCGACCCTGCCGCTTACC
GGATACCTGTCCGCCTTTCTCCCTTCGGGAAGCGTGGCGCTTTCTCATAGCTCACGCTGTAGGTATCTCA
GTTCGGTGTAGGTCGTTCGCTCCAAGCTGGGCTGTGTGCACGAACCCCCCGTTCAGCCCGACCGCTGCGC
CTTATCCGGTAACTATCGTCTTGAGTCCAACCCGGTAAGACACGACTTATCGCCACTGGCAGCAGCCACT
GGTAACAGGATTAGCAGAGCGAGGTATGTAGGCGGTGCTACAGAGTTCTTGAAGTGGTGGCCTAACTACG
GCTACACTAGAAGAACAGTATTTGGTATCTGCGCTCTGCTGAAGCCAGTTACCTTCGGAAAAAGAGTTGG
TAGCTCTTGATCCGGCAAACAAACCACCGCTGGTAGCGGTGGTTTTTTTGTTTGCAAGCAGCAGATTACG
CGCAGAAAAAAAGGATCTCAAGAAGATCCTTTGATCTTTTCTACGGGGTCTGACGCTCAGTGGAACGAAA
ACTCACGTTAAGGGATTTTGGTCATGAGATTATCAAAAAGGATCTTCACCTAGATCCTTTTGCGGCCGGC
CGCAAATCAATCTAAAGTATATATGAGTAAACTTGGTCTGACAGTTACCAATGCTTAATCAGTGAGGCAC
CTATCTCAGCGATCTGTCTATTTCGTTCATCCATAGTTGCCTGACTCCCCGTCGTGTAGATAACTACGAT
ACGGGAGGGCTTACCATCTGGCCCCAGTGCTGCAATGATACCGCGAGACCCACGCTCACCGGCTCCAGAT
TTATCAGCAATAAACCAGCCAGCCGGAAGGGCCGAGCGCAGAAGTGGTCCTGCAACTTTATCCGCCTCCA
TCCAGTCTATTAATTGTTGCCGGGAAGCTAGAGTAAGTAGTTCGCCAGTTAATAGTTTGCGCAACGTTGT
TGCCATTGCTACAGGCATCGTGGTGTCACGCTCGTCGTTTGGTATGGCTTCATTCAGCTCCGGTTCCCAA
CGATCAAGGCGAGTTACATGATCCCCCATGTTGTGCAAAAAAGCGGTTAGCTCCTTCGGTCCTCCGATCG
TTGTCAGAAGTAAGTTGGCCGCAGTGTTATCACTCATGGTTATGGCAGCACTGCATAATTCTCTTACTGT
CATGCCATCCGTAAGATGCTTTTCTGTGACTGGTGAGTACTCAACCAAGTCATTCTGAGAATAGTGTATG
CGGCGACCGAGTTGCTCTTGCCCGGCGTCAACACGGGATAATACCGCGCCACATAGCAGAACTTTAAAAG
TGCTCATCATTGGAAAACGTTCTTCGGGGCGAAAACTCTCAAGGATCTTACCGCTGTTGAGATCCAGTTC
GATGTAACCCACTCGTGCACCCAACTGATCTTCAGCATCTTTTACTTTCACCAGCGTTTCTGGGTGAGCA
AAAACAGGAAGGCAAAATGCCGCAAAAAAGGGAATAAGGGCGACACGGAAATGTTGAATACTCATACTCT
TCCTTTTTCAATATTATTGAAGCATTTATCAGGGTTATTGTCTCATGAGCGGATACATATTTGAATGTAT
TTAGAAAAATAAACAAATAGGGGTTCCGCGCACATTTCCCCGAAAAGTGCCACCTGACGTCTAAGAAACC
ATTATTATCATGACATTAACCTATAAAAATAGGCGTATCACGAGGCCCTTTCGTCTTCACTATAGGAGCT
TGGCCCATTGCATACGTTGTATCCATATCATAATATGTACATTTATATTGGCT
Features (pLannotate 1.2.2; 16 found; start..end, strand, type, name):
     25..404     +  enhancer       CMV enhancer: human cytomegalovirus immediate early enhancer
    405..700     +  LTR            3' LTR (ΔU3) (fragment): self-inactivating 3' long terminal repeat (LTR) from Moloney murine leukemia virus
    763..1120    +  misc_feature   MMLV Ψ: packaging signal of Moloney murine leukemia virus (MMLV)
   1185..1601    +  CDS            gag (truncated): truncated Moloney murine leukemia virus (MMLV) gag gene lacking the start codon
   1611..1985    +  misc_feature   pol region: Moloney murine leukemia virus (MMLV) pol region containing the splice acceptor site
   2018..2734    +  CDS            EGFP: EGFP is a basic (constitutively fluorescent) green fluorescent protein published in 1996, derived from Aequorea victoria. It is reported to be a rapidly-maturing weak dimer with moderate acid sensitivity.
   2765..3122    +  CDS            LC3 (fragment): rat LC3 protein; Map1lc3b; Atg8 family member found on autophagosomes
   3122..3835    +  CDS            mRuby3: mRuby3 is a basic (constitutively fluorescent) red fluorescent protein published in 2016, derived from Entacmaea quadricolor. It has low acid sensitivity.
   4182..4757    +  misc_feature   IRES2: internal ribosome entry site (IRES) of the encephalomyocarditis virus (EMCV)
   4764..5363    +  CDS            PuroR: puromycin N-acetyltransferase; pac from Streptomyces alboniger; confers resistance to puromycin
   5471..5592    +  LTR            3' LTR (ΔU3) (fragment): self-inactivating 3' long terminal repeat (LTR) from Moloney murine leukemia virus
   5593..6062    +  LTR            LTR: long terminal repeat from Moloney murine leukemia virus
   6128..6180    -  CDS            lacI (fragment): lac repressor; lacI; The lac repressor binds to the lac operator to inhibit transcription in E. coli. This inhibition can be relieved by adding lactose or isopropyl-β-D-thiogalactopyranoside (IPTG).
   6363..6951    -  rep_origin     ori: high-copy-number ColE1/pMB1/pBR322/pUC origin of replication
   7115..7975    -  CDS            AmpR: β-lactamase; bla; confers resistance to ampicillin, carbenicillin, and related antibiotics
   7976..8080    -  promoter       AmpR promoter: bla
