[The description below was written by a language model from this plasmid's Addgene catalogue record and pLannotate feature annotations shown in this document.]
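Description:
pMRX-IP-GFP-LC3-mRuby3 is a Moloney murine leukemia virus-based retroviral vector built on the pMRX-IP backbone, catalogued as a mammalian expression plasmid and intended for stable expression of an autophagic flux reporter in mammalian cells. It is propagated in E. coli through a high-copy ColE1/pUC-type origin and selected with ampicillin via the β-lactamase gene and its promoter. The annotated 8.2 kb sequence shows a hybrid 5' end in which the CMV immediate early enhancer is joined to an MMLV LTR fragment. This is followed by the MMLV Ψ packaging signal, a truncated gag lacking its start codon, and a pol region carrying the splice acceptor. An MMLV LTR closes the viral unit downstream. These elements allow the transcript to be packaged into retroviral particles when viral proteins are supplied in trans, and then integrated into target cell genomes. The record does not name an internal promoter, so expression presumably derives from the LTR-driven transcript.

The payload is a single open reading frame in which rat LC3B (Map1lc3b, an Atg8 family member that decorates autophagosomes) is flanked by EGFP at its N terminus and mRuby3 at its C terminus. In reporters of this design, endogenous ATG4 protease is generally understood to cleave at the LC3 C terminus. This releases equimolar GFP-LC3, which is degraded by autophagy, and free mRuby3, which stays in the cytosol as an internal control, so the green-to-red ratio reflects flux. The record itself states only that the construct measures autophagic flux. Downstream, an EMCV IRES drives translation of puromycin N-acetyltransferase from the same transcript, linking puromycin resistance to reporter expression when selecting stable lines. A short lacI fragment in the backbone appears to be a cloning remnant.
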