Addgene plasmid #184898: pMRX-IP-GFP-LC3-mRuby3
Purpose: Stable expression of GFP-LC3-mRuby3 in mammalian cells to measure autophagic flux
Depositing lab: Noboru Mizushima. Publication: Evolution and insights into the structure and function of the DedA superfamily containing TMEM41B and VMP1. Okawa F, Hama Y, Zhang S, Morishita H, Yamamoto H, Levine TP, Mizushima N. J Cell Sci. 2021 Apr 15;134(8). pii: 237813. doi: 10.1242/jcs.255877. Epub 2021 Apr 28. PubMed 33771928.
Backbone
  Vector backbone: pMRX-IP
  Vector type: Mammalian Expression
  Selectable markers: Puromycin
Growth in bacteria
  Bacterial resistance: Ampicillin, 100 μg/mL
  Growth temperature: 37°C
  Growth strain: DH5alpha
  Copy number: Unknown
Gene/Insert
  Gene/Insert name: LC3B
  Species: R. norvegicus (rat)
  Insert size (bp): 357
  Tag / fusion protein: EGFP (N terminal on insert); mRuby3 (C terminal on insert)
Terms and licenses: Academic/Nonprofit Terms; Industry Terms: Not Available to Industry
How to cite: pMRX-IP-GFP-LC3-mRuby3 was a gift from Noboru Mizushima (Addgene plasmid # 184898 ; http://n2t.net/addgene:184898 ; RRID:Addgene_184898)
